LOCUS       Exported 7035 bp ds-DNA circular SYN 13-MAY-2021
DEFINITION  CRISPR donor plasmid to tag human transcription factor ZNF565 with
            GFP.
ACCESSION   .
VERSION     .
KEYWORDS    pZNF565-donor
SOURCE      synthetic DNA construct
  ORGANISM  synthetic DNA construct
REFERENCE   1 (bases 1 to 7035)
  TITLE     White lab ENCODE plasmids to tag human transcription factors with
            GFP
REFERENCE   2 (bases 1 to 7035)
  AUTHORS   .
  TITLE     Direct Submission
  JOURNAL   Exported May 13, 2021 from SnapGene Server 1.1.58
            http://www.snapgene.com
FEATURES             Location/Qualifiers
     source          1..7035
                     /organism="synthetic DNA construct"
                     /mol_type="other DNA"
     primer_bind     complement(34..50)
                     /label=M13 rev
                     /note="common sequencing primer, one of multiple similar
                     variants"
     primer_bind     complement(34..50)
                     /label=M13 Reverse
                     /note="In lacZ gene. Also called M13-rev"
     primer_bind     complement(47..69)
                     /label=M13/pUC Reverse
                     /note="In lacZ gene"
     protein_bind    58..74
                     /label=lac operator
                     /bound_moiety="lac repressor encoded by lacI"
                     /note="The lac repressor binds to the lac operator to
                     inhibit transcription in E. coli. This inhibition can be
                     relieved by adding lactose or
                     isopropyl-beta-D-thiogalactopyranoside (IPTG)."
     promoter        complement(82..112)
                     /label=lac promoter
                     /note="promoter for the E. coli lac operon"
     protein_bind    127..148
                     /label=CAP binding site
                     /bound_moiety="E. coli catabolite activator protein"
                     /note="CAP binding activates transcription in the presence
                     of cAMP."
     primer_bind     complement(265..282)
                     /label=L4440
                     /note="L4440 vector, forward primer"
     rep_origin      complement(436..1024)
                     /direction=LEFT
                     /label=ori
                     /note="high-copy-number ColE1/pMB1/pBR322/pUC origin of
                     replication"
     primer_bind     complement(516..535)
                     /label=pBR322ori-F
                     /note="pBR322 origin, forward primer"
     CDS             complement(1195..2055)
                     /codon_start=1
                     /gene="bla"
                     /product="beta-lactamase"
                     /label=AmpR
                     /note="confers resistance to ampicillin, carbenicillin, and
                     related antibiotics"
                     /translation="MSIQHFRVALIPFFAAFCLPVFAHPETLVKVKDAEDQLGARVGYI
                     ELDLNSGKILESFRPEERFPMMSTFKVLLCGAVLSRIDAGQEQLGRRIHYSQNDLVEYS
                     PVTEKHLTDGMTVRELCSAAITMSDNTAANLLLTTIGGPKELTAFLHNMGDHVTRLDRW
                     EPELNEAIPNDERDTTMPVAMATTLRKLLTGELLTLASRQQLIDWMEADKVAGPLLRSA
                     LPAGWFIADKSGAGERGSRGIIAALGPDGKPSRIVVIYTTGSQATMDERNRQIAEIGAS
                     LIKHW"
     primer_bind     1818..1837
                     /label=Amp-R
                     /note="Ampicillin resistance gene, reverse primer"
     promoter        complement(2056..2160)
                     /gene="bla"
                     /label=AmpR promoter
     primer_bind     2228..2246
                     /label=pBRforEco
                     /note="pBR322 vectors, upsteam of EcoRI site, forward
                     primer"
     primer_bind     complement(2284..2306)
                     /label=pGEX 3'
                     /note="pGEX vectors, reverse primer"
     primer_bind     2406..2425
                     /label=pRS-marker
                     /note="pRS vectors, use to sequence yeast selectable
                     marker"
     primer_bind     2619..2641
                     /label=M13/pUC Forward
                     /note="In lacZ gene"
     primer_bind     2633..2650
                     /label=M13 Forward
                     /note="In lacZ gene. Also called M13-F20 or M13 (-21)
                     Forward"
     primer_bind     2634..2650
                     /label=M13 fwd
                     /note="common sequencing primer, one of multiple similar
                     variants"
     CDS             3675..3695
                     /codon_start=1
                     /product="tobacco etch virus (TEV) protease recognition and
                     cleavage site"
                     /label=TEV site
                     /translation="ENLYFQG"
     CDS             3708..3752
                     /codon_start=1
                     /product="affinity and epitope tag derived from pancreatic
                     ribonuclease A"
                     /label=S-Tag
                     /translation="KETAAAKFERQHMDS"
     CDS             3792..3815
                     /codon_start=1
                     /product="recognition and cleavage site for human
                     rhinovirus 3C and PreScission proteases"
                     /label=HRV 3C site
                     /translation="LEVLFQGP"
     CDS             3843..4562
                     /codon_start=1
                     /product="the original enhanced GFP (Yang et al., 1996)"
                     /label=EGFP
                     /note="mammalian codon-optimized"
                     /translation="MVSKGEELFTGVVPILVELDGDVNGHKFSVSGEGEGDATYGKLTL
                     KFICTTGKLPVPWPTLVTTLTYGVQCFSRYPDHMKQHDFFKSAMPEGYVQERTIFFKDD
                     GNYKTRAEVKFEGDTLVNRIELKGIDFKEDGNILGHKLEYNYNSHNVYIMADKQKNGIK
                     VNFKIRHNIEDGSVQLADHYQQNTPIGDGPVLLPDNHYLSTQSALSKDPNEKRDHMVLK
                     EFVTAAGITLGMDELYK"
     primer_bind     complement(3888..3909)
                     /label=EGFP-N
                     /note="EGFP, reverse primer"
     primer_bind     complement(4149..4168)
                     /label=EXFP-R
                     /note="For distinguishing EGFP variants, reverse primer"
     misc_feature    4600..5185
                     /label=IRES2
                     /note="internal ribosome entry site (IRES) of the
                     encephalomyocarditis virus (EMCV)"
     primer_bind     complement(4766..4783)
                     /label=IRES reverse
                     /note="IRES internal ribosome entry site, reverse primer.
                     Also called pCDH-rev"
     primer_bind     4993..5012
                     /label=IRES-F
                     /note="IRES internal ribosome entry site, forward primer"
     CDS             5267..6070
                     /codon_start=1
                     /gene="aph(3')-II (or nptII)"
                     /product="aminoglycoside phosphotransferase from Tn5"
                     /label=NeoR/KanR
                     /note="confers resistance to neomycin, kanamycin, and G418
                     (Geneticin(R))"
                     /translation="MGSAIEQDGLHAGSPAAWVERLFGYDWAQQTIGCSDAAVFRLSAQ
                     GRPVLFVKTDLSGALNELQDEAARLSWLATTGVPCAAVLDVVTEAGRDWLLLGEVPGQD
                     LLSSHLAPAEKVSIMADAMRRLHTLDPATCPFDHQAKHRIERARTRMEAGLVDQDDLDE
                     EHQGLAPAELFARLKARMPDGEDLVVTHGDACLPNIMVENGRFSGFIDCGRLGVADRYQ
                     DIALATRDIAEELGGEWADRFLVLYGIAAPDSQRIAFYRLLDEFF"
     primer_bind     complement(5330..5349)
                     /label=Neo-R
                     /note="Neomycin resistance gene, reverse primer"
     primer_bind     5940..5959
                     /label=Neo-F
                     /note="Neomycin resistance gene, forward primer"
ORIGIN
        1 gacctgcagg catgcaagct tggcgtaatc atggtcatag ctgtttcctg tgtgaaattg
       61 ttatccgctc acaattccac acaacatacg agccggaagc ataaagtgta aagcctgggg
      121 tgcctaatga gtgagctaac tcacattaat tgcgttgcgc tcactgcccg ctttccagtc
      181 gggaaacctg tcgtgccagc tgcattaatg aatcggccaa cgcgcgggga gaggcggttt
      241 gcgtattggg cgctcttccg cttcctcgct cactgactcg ctgcgctcgg tcgttcggct
      301 gcggcgagcg gtatcagctc actcaaaggc ggtaatacgg ttatccacag aatcagggga
      361 taacgcagga aagaacatgt gagcaaaagg ccagcaaaag gccaggaacc gtaaaaaggc
      421 cgcgttgctg gcgtttttcc ataggctccg cccccctgac gagcatcaca aaaatcgacg
      481 ctcaagtcag aggtggcgaa acccgacagg actataaaga taccaggcgt ttccccctgg
      541 aagctccctc gtgcgctctc ctgttccgac cctgccgctt accggatacc tgtccgcctt
      601 tctcccttcg ggaagcgtgg cgctttctca tagctcacgc tgtaggtatc tcagttcggt
      661 gtaggtcgtt cgctccaagc tgggctgtgt gcacgaaccc cccgttcagc ccgaccgctg
      721 cgccttatcc ggtaactatc gtcttgagtc caacccggta agacacgact tatcgccact
      781 ggcagcagcc actggtaaca ggattagcag agcgaggtat gtaggcggtg ctacagagtt
      841 cttgaagtgg tggcctaact acggctacac tagaaggaca gtatttggta tctgcgctct
      901 gctgaagcca gttaccttcg gaaaaagagt tggtagctct tgatccggca aacaaaccac
      961 cgctggtagc ggtggttttt ttgtttgcaa gcagcagatt acgcgcagaa aaaaaggatc
     1021 tcaagaagat cctttgatct tttctacggg gtctgacgct cagtggaacg aaaactcacg
     1081 ttaagggatt ttggtcatga gattatcaaa aaggatcttc acctagatcc ttttaaatta
     1141 aaaatgaagt tttaaatcaa tctaaagtat atatgagtaa acttggtctg acagttacca
     1201 atgcttaatc agtgaggcac ctatctcagc gatctgtcta tttcgttcat ccatagttgc
     1261 ctgactcccc gtcgtgtaga taactacgat acgggagggc ttaccatctg gccccagtgc
     1321 tgcaatgata ccgcgagacc cacgctcacc ggctccagat ttatcagcaa taaaccagcc
     1381 agccggaagg gccgagcgca gaagtggtcc tgcaacttta tccgcctcca tccagtctat
     1441 taattgttgc cgggaagcta gagtaagtag ttcgccagtt aatagtttgc gcaacgttgt
     1501 tgccattgct acaggcatcg tggtgtcacg ctcgtcgttt ggtatggctt cattcagctc
     1561 cggttcccaa cgatcaaggc gagttacatg atcccccatg ttgtgcaaaa aagcggttag
     1621 ctccttcggt cctccgatcg ttgtcagaag taagttggcc gcagtgttat cactcatggt
     1681 tatggcagca ctgcataatt ctcttactgt catgccatcc gtaagatgct tttctgtgac
     1741 tggtgagtac tcaaccaagt cattctgaga atagtgtatg cggcgaccga gttgctcttg
     1801 cccggcgtca atacgggata ataccgcgcc acatagcaga actttaaaag tgctcatcat
     1861 tggaaaacgt tcttcggggc gaaaactctc aaggatctta ccgctgttga gatccagttc
     1921 gatgtaaccc actcgtgcac ccaactgatc ttcagcatct tttactttca ccagcgtttc
     1981 tgggtgagca aaaacaggaa ggcaaaatgc cgcaaaaaag ggaataaggg cgacacggaa
     2041 atgttgaata ctcatactct tcctttttca atattattga agcatttatc agggttattg
     2101 tctcatgagc ggatacatat ttgaatgtat ttagaaaaat aaacaaatag gggttccgcg
     2161 cacatttccc cgaaaagtgc cacctgacgt ctaagaaacc attattatca tgacattaac
     2221 ctataaaaat aggcgtatca cgaggccctt tcgtctcgcg cgtttcggtg atgacggtga
     2281 aaacctctga cacatgcagc tcccggagac ggtcacagct tgtctgtaag cggatgccgg
     2341 gagcagacaa gcccgtcagg gcgcgtcagc gggtgttggc gggtgtcggg gctggcttaa
     2401 ctatgcggca tcagagcaga ttgtactgag agtgcaccat atgcggtgtg aaataccgca
     2461 cagatgcgta aggagaaaat accgcatcag gcgccattcg ccattcaggc tgcgcaactg
     2521 ttgggaaggg cgatcggtgc gggcctcttc gctattacgc cagctggcga aagggggatg
     2581 tgctgcaagg cgattaagtt gggtaacgcc agggttttcc cagtcacgac gttgtaaaac
     2641 gacggccagt gaattcgagc tcggtaccct gtgggaaagc atttagccgt ggctcacacc
     2701 ttattcaaca tcagaaaatt cacactggtg aaaaaccctt tggatgtaag gaatgtggga
     2761 aggccttcag ccgtgcctca caccttgttc agcatcagag aattcacacg ggtgagaaac
     2821 cttatgactg taaggactgt gggaaggcct ttggtcgtac atcagaactt attctacatc
     2881 agagacttca tactggtgtc aaaccttatg aatgtaaaga atgtgggaag acctttaggc
     2941 agcattcaca gctgattctg catcaaagaa ctcacacagg cgagaaaccc tacgtatgta
     3001 aagactgtgg caaggctttc attcgtggct cccaactcac tgtgcatcgg agaatccaca
     3061 caggggccag accctatgag tgtaaagaat gcgggaaagc ctttagacag cactcacagc
     3121 tgactgtaca ccagcgaatc cacactggtg agaaacccta cgagtgtaag gaatgcggaa
     3181 agggctttat tcacagctca gaagttactc gacatcaaag aattcattct ggggagaaac
     3241 cctatgagtg taaggaatgt gggaaggcct tcagacagca cgcacagctc acacgacatc
     3301 agagagtcca tactggcgac agaccctatg aatgtaagga ctgcgggaag gcatttagtc
     3361 gtagctcata cctcattcaa catcaaagaa ttcatacagg tgacaaaccc tacgaatgta
     3421 aggaatgtgg gaaggccttt attcgtgttt cacaactgac tcatcatcag cgaattcaca
     3481 cttgtgagaa accctatgaa tgcagggagt gtggaatggc ctttattcgt agttcacaac
     3541 ttaccgaaca tcagagaatt catcctggta tcaaacctta cgaatgtaga gagtgtgggc
     3601 aggcatttat tcttggctca caactcattg aacactacag aattcatact ggtgggattc
     3661 caactactgc aagcgagaat ctttattttc agggcgccgc caaattcaaa gaaaccgctg
     3721 ctgctaaatt cgaacgccag cacatggaca gcggaggtgg aggttcgagc ggtccctcgg
     3781 gttcgtcgag cctggaagtt ctgttccagg ggcccctgtc gtcgagcggt ccctcgggtt
     3841 cgatggtgag caaaggcgag gagctgttca ccggggtggt gcccatcctg gtcgagctgg
     3901 acggcgacgt aaacggccac aagttcagcg tgtccggcga gggcgagggc gatgccacct
     3961 acggcaagct gaccctgaag ttcatctgca ccaccggcaa gctgcccgtg ccctggccca
     4021 ccctcgtgac caccctgacc tacggcgtgc agtgcttcag ccgctacccc gaccacatga
     4081 agcagcacga cttcttcaag tccgccatgc ccgaaggcta cgtccaggag cgcaccatct
     4141 tcttcaagga cgacggcaac tacaagaccc gcgccgaggt gaagttcgag ggcgacaccc
     4201 tggtgaaccg catcgagctg aagggcatcg acttcaagga ggacggcaac atcctggggc
     4261 acaagctgga gtacaactac aacagccaca acgtctatat catggccgac aagcagaaga
     4321 acggcatcaa ggtgaacttc aagatccgcc acaacatcga ggacggcagc gtgcagctcg
     4381 ccgaccacta ccagcagaac acccccatcg gcgacggccc cgtgctgctg cccgacaacc
     4441 actacctgag cacccagtcc gccctgagca aagaccccaa cgagaagcgc gatcacatgg
     4501 tccttaagga gttcgtgacc gccgccggga tcactctcgg catggacgag ctgtacaagt
     4561 aatgatctag agtcgagtta attaagaatt ccgccccccc ccctctccct ccccccccct
     4621 aacgttactg gccgaagccg cttggaataa ggccggtgtg cgtttgtcta tatgttattt
     4681 tccaccatat tgccgtcttt tggcaatgtg agggcccgga aacctggccc tgtcttcttg
     4741 acgagcattc ctaggggtct ttcccctctc gccaaaggaa tgcagggtct gttgaatgtc
     4801 gtgaaggaag cagttcctct ggaagcttct tgaagacaaa caacgtctgt agcgaccctt
     4861 tgcaggcagc ggaacccccc acctggcgac aggtgcctct gcggccaaaa gccacgtgta
     4921 taagatacac ctgcaaaggc ggcacaaccc cagtgccacg ttgtgagttg gatagttgtg
     4981 gaaagagtca aatggctctc ctcaagcgta ttcaacaagg ggctgaagga tgcccagaag
     5041 gtaccccatt gtatgggatc tgatctgggg cctcggtgca catgctttac atgtgtttag
     5101 tcgaggttaa aaaaacgtct aggccccccg aaccacgggg acgtggtttt cctttgaaaa
     5161 acacgatgat aatatggcca caacctgtta cattgcacaa gataaaaata tatcatcacg
     5221 aacagtaaaa ctgtctgctt acataaacag taatacaagg ggtgttatgg gatcggccat
     5281 tgaacaagat ggattgcacg caggttctcc ggccgcttgg gtggagaggc tattcggcta
     5341 tgactgggca caacagacaa tcggctgctc tgatgccgcc gtgttccggc tgtcagcgca
     5401 ggggcgcccg gttctttttg tcaagaccga cctgtccggt gccctgaatg aactgcagga
     5461 cgaggcagcg cggctatcgt ggctggccac gacgggcgtt ccttgcgcag ctgtgctcga
     5521 cgttgtcact gaagcgggaa gggactggct gctattgggc gaagtgccgg ggcaggatct
     5581 cctgtcatct caccttgctc ctgccgagaa agtatccatc atggctgatg caatgcggcg
     5641 gctgcatacg cttgatccgg ctacctgccc attcgaccac caagcgaaac atcgcatcga
     5701 gcgagcacgt actcggatgg aagccggtct tgtcgatcag gatgatctgg acgaagagca
     5761 tcaggggctc gcgccagccg aactgttcgc caggctcaag gcgcgcatgc ccgacggcga
     5821 ggatctcgtc gtgacccatg gcgatgcctg cttgccgaat atcatggtgg aaaatggccg
     5881 cttttctgga ttcatcgact gtggccggct gggtgtggcg gaccgctatc aggacatagc
     5941 gttggctacc cgtgatattg ctgaagagct tggcggcgaa tgggctgacc gcttcctcgt
     6001 gctttacggt atcgccgctc ccgattcgca gcgcatcgcc ttctatcgcc ttcttgacga
     6061 gttcttctga gtctagaaag ccttgagtgt aagggataaa gataagcctt tatgtggagt
     6121 acacatctgg ctcagtacta ggtaattttt aatgtagtgt aattaatgtc agaaaacacc
     6181 tgtcacttcc atcatagaac atcagaaaac tcacacccaa agaaaattaa ataaatgtgg
     6241 gaattctttt tgcctcactc actgtttcct aagcatcaga taatctatgc taaaaaaaaa
     6301 tgaatataga aaagctgctt cttgccattc aaaatatgtt aaatttctga caattcctaa
     6361 tacaaaaatg acccgattaa aagattctgt ggccaggcgt ggtggctcat gcctgtaatc
     6421 ccagcacttt gggaggccaa ggccggcaga tcatttgagg tcaggagttt gagaccagcc
     6481 tggccaatgt ggcgaaaccc catcactact aaaaatacaa aaattagcca ggcatggtgg
     6541 cgggtgcctg taatcccagc tactcaggag gctgaggcag gaaaaccgtt tgaccccagg
     6601 aggcagaggt tgcagcaagc cgagatccca ccattgcatt ccagcctcgt tgacaaggac
     6661 aaaactctgt ctcaaaaaaa aaaaaaaaaa aaaaggttct ggctgggcat agtggctcac
     6721 gcctgtaatc ccagcactct gggaggccga ggcgggcgga tcacaaggtc aggagatcga
     6781 gaccatcctg gctaacacag tgaaacctgt ctcaactaaa aactatgaaa aaattagctg
     6841 ggcctagtgg cgggcacctg tagtctcagc tactcgggag gctgaggcag gagaatggcg
     6901 tgaacccagg aggcggagct tgcagtgagc caagatcgca ccactgcact ccagcctcgg
     6961 cgacagagca agactccatc tcagaaaaaa aaaaaaaaaa gattctatga ctgtgccttt
     7021 catcatggcg tatac
//
