LOCUS       Exported 7039 bp ds-DNA circular SYN 13-MAY-2021
DEFINITION  CRISPR donor plasmid to tag human transcription factor ZNF565 with
            GFP.
ACCESSION   .
VERSION     .
KEYWORDS    pZNF565-donor
SOURCE      synthetic DNA construct
  ORGANISM  synthetic DNA construct
REFERENCE   1 (bases 1 to 7039)
  TITLE     White lab ENCODE plasmids to tag human transcription factors with
            GFP
REFERENCE   2 (bases 1 to 7039)
  AUTHORS   .
  TITLE     Direct Submission
  JOURNAL   Exported May 13, 2021 from SnapGene Server 1.1.58
            http://www.snapgene.com
FEATURES             Location/Qualifiers
     source          1..7039
                     /organism="synthetic DNA construct"
                     /mol_type="other DNA"
     primer_bind     complement(34..50)
                     /label=M13 rev
                     /note="common sequencing primer, one of multiple similar
                     variants"
     primer_bind     complement(34..50)
                     /label=M13 Reverse
                     /note="In lacZ gene. Also called M13-rev"
     primer_bind     complement(47..69)
                     /label=M13/pUC Reverse
                     /note="In lacZ gene"
     protein_bind    58..74
                     /label=lac operator
                     /bound_moiety="lac repressor encoded by lacI"
                     /note="The lac repressor binds to the lac operator to
                     inhibit transcription in E. coli. This inhibition can be
                     relieved by adding lactose or
                     isopropyl-beta-D-thiogalactopyranoside (IPTG)."
     promoter        complement(82..112)
                     /label=lac promoter
                     /note="promoter for the E. coli lac operon"
     protein_bind    127..148
                     /label=CAP binding site
                     /bound_moiety="E. coli catabolite activator protein"
                     /note="CAP binding activates transcription in the presence
                     of cAMP."
     primer_bind     complement(265..282)
                     /label=L4440
                     /note="L4440 vector, forward primer"
     rep_origin      complement(436..1024)
                     /direction=LEFT
                     /label=ori
                     /note="high-copy-number ColE1/pMB1/pBR322/pUC origin of
                     replication"
     primer_bind     complement(516..535)
                     /label=pBR322ori-F
                     /note="pBR322 origin, forward primer"
     CDS             complement(1195..2055)
                     /codon_start=1
                     /gene="bla"
                     /product="beta-lactamase"
                     /label=AmpR
                     /note="confers resistance to ampicillin, carbenicillin, and
                     related antibiotics"
                     /translation="MSIQHFRVALIPFFAAFCLPVFAHPETLVKVKDAEDQLGARVGYI
                     ELDLNSGKILESFRPEERFPMMSTFKVLLCGAVLSRIDAGQEQLGRRIHYSQNDLVEYS
                     PVTEKHLTDGMTVRELCSAAITMSDNTAANLLLTTIGGPKELTAFLHNMGDHVTRLDRW
                     EPELNEAIPNDERDTTMPVAMATTLRKLLTGELLTLASRQQLIDWMEADKVAGPLLRSA
                     LPAGWFIADKSGAGERGSRGIIAALGPDGKPSRIVVIYTTGSQATMDERNRQIAEIGAS
                     LIKHW"
     primer_bind     1818..1837
                     /label=Amp-R
                     /note="Ampicillin resistance gene, reverse primer"
     promoter        complement(2056..2160)
                     /gene="bla"
                     /label=AmpR promoter
     primer_bind     2228..2246
                     /label=pBRforEco
                     /note="pBR322 vectors, upsteam of EcoRI site, forward
                     primer"
     primer_bind     complement(2284..2306)
                     /label=pGEX 3'
                     /note="pGEX vectors, reverse primer"
     primer_bind     2406..2425
                     /label=pRS-marker
                     /note="pRS vectors, use to sequence yeast selectable
                     marker"
     primer_bind     2619..2641
                     /label=M13/pUC Forward
                     /note="In lacZ gene"
     primer_bind     2633..2650
                     /label=M13 Forward
                     /note="In lacZ gene. Also called M13-F20 or M13 (-21)
                     Forward"
     primer_bind     2634..2650
                     /label=M13 fwd
                     /note="common sequencing primer, one of multiple similar
                     variants"
     CDS             3676..3696
                     /codon_start=1
                     /product="tobacco etch virus (TEV) protease recognition and
                     cleavage site"
                     /label=TEV site
                     /translation="ENLYFQG"
     CDS             3709..3753
                     /codon_start=1
                     /product="affinity and epitope tag derived from pancreatic
                     ribonuclease A"
                     /label=S-Tag
                     /translation="KETAAAKFERQHMDS"
     CDS             3793..3816
                     /codon_start=1
                     /product="recognition and cleavage site for human
                     rhinovirus 3C and PreScission proteases"
                     /label=HRV 3C site
                     /translation="LEVLFQGP"
     CDS             3844..4563
                     /codon_start=1
                     /product="the original enhanced GFP (Yang et al., 1996)"
                     /label=EGFP
                     /note="mammalian codon-optimized"
                     /translation="MVSKGEELFTGVVPILVELDGDVNGHKFSVSGEGEGDATYGKLTL
                     KFICTTGKLPVPWPTLVTTLTYGVQCFSRYPDHMKQHDFFKSAMPEGYVQERTIFFKDD
                     GNYKTRAEVKFEGDTLVNRIELKGIDFKEDGNILGHKLEYNYNSHNVYIMADKQKNGIK
                     VNFKIRHNIEDGSVQLADHYQQNTPIGDGPVLLPDNHYLSTQSALSKDPNEKRDHMVLK
                     EFVTAAGITLGMDELYK"
     primer_bind     complement(3889..3910)
                     /label=EGFP-N
                     /note="EGFP, reverse primer"
     primer_bind     complement(4150..4169)
                     /label=EXFP-R
                     /note="For distinguishing EGFP variants, reverse primer"
     misc_feature    4601..5186
                     /label=IRES2
                     /note="internal ribosome entry site (IRES) of the
                     encephalomyocarditis virus (EMCV)"
     primer_bind     complement(4767..4784)
                     /label=IRES reverse
                     /note="IRES internal ribosome entry site, reverse primer.
                     Also called pCDH-rev"
     primer_bind     4994..5013
                     /label=IRES-F
                     /note="IRES internal ribosome entry site, forward primer"
     CDS             5268..6071
                     /codon_start=1
                     /gene="aph(3')-II (or nptII)"
                     /product="aminoglycoside phosphotransferase from Tn5"
                     /label=NeoR/KanR
                     /note="confers resistance to neomycin, kanamycin, and G418
                     (Geneticin(R))"
                     /translation="MGSAIEQDGLHAGSPAAWVERLFGYDWAQQTIGCSDAAVFRLSAQ
                     GRPVLFVKTDLSGALNELQDEAARLSWLATTGVPCAAVLDVVTEAGRDWLLLGEVPGQD
                     LLSSHLAPAEKVSIMADAMRRLHTLDPATCPFDHQAKHRIERARTRMEAGLVDQDDLDE
                     EHQGLAPAELFARLKARMPDGEDLVVTHGDACLPNIMVENGRFSGFIDCGRLGVADRYQ
                     DIALATRDIAEELGGEWADRFLVLYGIAAPDSQRIAFYRLLDEFF"
     primer_bind     complement(5331..5350)
                     /label=Neo-R
                     /note="Neomycin resistance gene, reverse primer"
     primer_bind     5941..5960
                     /label=Neo-F
                     /note="Neomycin resistance gene, forward primer"
ORIGIN
        1 gacctgcagg catgcaagct tggcgtaatc atggtcatag ctgtttcctg tgtgaaattg
       61 ttatccgctc acaattccac acaacatacg agccggaagc ataaagtgta aagcctgggg
      121 tgcctaatga gtgagctaac tcacattaat tgcgttgcgc tcactgcccg ctttccagtc
      181 gggaaacctg tcgtgccagc tgcattaatg aatcggccaa cgcgcgggga gaggcggttt
      241 gcgtattggg cgctcttccg cttcctcgct cactgactcg ctgcgctcgg tcgttcggct
      301 gcggcgagcg gtatcagctc actcaaaggc ggtaatacgg ttatccacag aatcagggga
      361 taacgcagga aagaacatgt gagcaaaagg ccagcaaaag gccaggaacc gtaaaaaggc
      421 cgcgttgctg gcgtttttcc ataggctccg cccccctgac gagcatcaca aaaatcgacg
      481 ctcaagtcag aggtggcgaa acccgacagg actataaaga taccaggcgt ttccccctgg
      541 aagctccctc gtgcgctctc ctgttccgac cctgccgctt accggatacc tgtccgcctt
      601 tctcccttcg ggaagcgtgg cgctttctca tagctcacgc tgtaggtatc tcagttcggt
      661 gtaggtcgtt cgctccaagc tgggctgtgt gcacgaaccc cccgttcagc ccgaccgctg
      721 cgccttatcc ggtaactatc gtcttgagtc caacccggta agacacgact tatcgccact
      781 ggcagcagcc actggtaaca ggattagcag agcgaggtat gtaggcggtg ctacagagtt
      841 cttgaagtgg tggcctaact acggctacac tagaagaaca gtatttggta tctgcgctct
      901 gctgaagcca gttaccttcg gaaaaagagt tggtagctct tgatccggca aacaaaccac
      961 cgctggtagc ggtggttttt ttgtttgcaa gcagcagatt acgcgcagaa aaaaaggatc
     1021 tcaagaagat cctttgatct tttctacggg gtctgacgct cagtggaacg aaaactcacg
     1081 ttaagggatt ttggtcatga gattatcaaa aaggatcttc acctagatcc ttttaaatta
     1141 aaaatgaagt tttaaatcaa tctaaagtat atatgagtaa acttggtctg acagttacca
     1201 atgcttaatc agtgaggcac ctatctcagc gatctgtcta tttcgttcat ccatagttgc
     1261 ctgactcccc gtcgtgtaga taactacgat acgggagggc ttaccatctg gccccagtgc
     1321 tgcaatgata ccgcgagacc cacgctcacc ggctccagat ttatcagcaa taaaccagcc
     1381 agccggaagg gccgagcgca gaagtggtcc tgcaacttta tccgcctcca tccagtctat
     1441 taattgttgc cgggaagcta gagtaagtag ttcgccagtt aatagtttgc gcaacgttgt
     1501 tgccattgct acaggcatcg tggtgtcacg ctcgtcgttt ggtatggctt cattcagctc
     1561 cggttcccaa cgatcaaggc gagttacatg atcccccatg ttgtgcaaaa aagcggttag
     1621 ctccttcggt cctccgatcg ttgtcagaag taagttggcc gcagtgttat cactcatggt
     1681 tatggcagca ctgcataatt ctcttactgt catgccatcc gtaagatgct tttctgtgac
     1741 tggtgagtac tcaaccaagt cattctgaga atagtgtatg cggcgaccga gttgctcttg
     1801 cccggcgtca atacgggata ataccgcgcc acatagcaga actttaaaag tgctcatcat
     1861 tggaaaacgt tcttcggggc gaaaactctc aaggatctta ccgctgttga gatccagttc
     1921 gatgtaaccc actcgtgcac ccaactgatc ttcagcatct tttactttca ccagcgtttc
     1981 tgggtgagca aaaacaggaa ggcaaaatgc cgcaaaaaag ggaataaggg cgacacggaa
     2041 atgttgaata ctcatactct tcctttttca atattattga agcatttatc agggttattg
     2101 tctcatgagc ggatacatat ttgaatgtat ttagaaaaat aaacaaatag gggttccgcg
     2161 cacatttccc cgaaaagtgc cacctgacgt ctaagaaacc attattatca tgacattaac
     2221 ctataaaaat aggcgtatca cgaggccctt tcgtctcgcg cgtttcggtg atgacggtga
     2281 aaacctctga cacatgcagc tcccggagac ggtcacagct tgtctgtaag cggatgccgg
     2341 gagcagacaa gcccgtcagg gcgcgtcagc gggtgttggc gggtgtcggg gctggcttaa
     2401 ctatgcggca tcagagcaga ttgtactgag agtgcaccat atgcggtgtg aaataccgca
     2461 cagatgcgta aggagaaaat accgcatcag gcgccattcg ccattcaggc tgcgcaactg
     2521 ttgggaaggg cgatcggtgc gggcctcttc gctattacgc cagctggcga aagggggatg
     2581 tgctgcaagg cgattaagtt gggtaacgcc agggttttcc cagtcacgac gttgtaaaac
     2641 gacggccagt gaattcgagc tcggtaccca gcagggarag catttagccg tggctcacac
     2701 cttattcaac atcagaaaac tcacactggt gaaaaaccct ttggatgtaa ggaatgtggg
     2761 aaggccttca gccgtgcctc acaccttgtt cagcatcaga gaattcacac gggtgagaaa
     2821 ccttatgact gtaaggactg tgggaaggcc tttggtcgta catcagaact tattctacat
     2881 cagagacttc atactggtgt caaaccttat gaatgtaaag aatgtgggaa gacctttagg
     2941 cagcattcac agctgattct gcatcaaaga actcacacag gcgagaaacc ctacgtatgt
     3001 aaagactgtg gcaaggcttt cattcgtggc tcccaactca ctgtgcatcg gagaatccac
     3061 acaggggcca gaccctatga gtgtaaagaa tgcgggaaag cctttagaca gcactcacag
     3121 ctgactgtac accagcgaat ccacactggt gagaaaccct acgagtgtaa ggaatgcgga
     3181 aagggcttta ttcacagctc agaagttact cgacatcaaa gaattcattc tggggagaaa
     3241 ccctatgagt gtaaggaatg tgggaaggcc ttcagacagc acgcacagct cacacgacat
     3301 cagagagtcc atactggcga cagaccctat gaatgtaagg actgcgggaa ggcatttagt
     3361 cgtagctcat acctcattca acatcaaaga attcatacag gtgacaaacc ctacgaatgt
     3421 aaggaatgtg ggaaggcctt tattcgtgtt tcacaactga ctcatcatca gcgaattcac
     3481 acttgtgaga aaccctatga atgcagggag tgtggaatgg cctttattcg tagttcacaa
     3541 cttaccgaac atcagagaat tcatcctggt atcaaacctt acgaatgtag agagtgtggg
     3601 caggcattta ttcttggctc acaactcatt gaacactaca gaattcatac tggtgggatt
     3661 ccaactactg caagcgagaa tctttatttt cagggcgccg ccaaattcaa agaaaccgct
     3721 gctgctaaat tcgaacgcca gcacatggac agcggaggtg gaggttcgag cggtccctcg
     3781 ggttcgtcga gcctggaagt tctgttccag gggcccctgt cgtcgagcgg tccctcgggt
     3841 tcgatggtga gcaaaggcga ggagctgttc accggggtgg tgcccatcct ggtcgagctg
     3901 gacggcgacg taaacggcca caagttcagc gtgtccggcg agggcgaggg cgatgccacc
     3961 tacggcaagc tgaccctgaa gttcatctgc accaccggca agctgcccgt gccctggccc
     4021 accctcgtga ccaccctgac ctacggcgtg cagtgcttca gccgctaccc cgaccacatg
     4081 aagcagcacg acttcttcaa gtccgccatg cccgaaggct acgtccagga gcgcaccatc
     4141 ttcttcaagg acgacggcaa ctacaagacc cgcgccgagg tgaagttcga gggcgacacc
     4201 ctggtgaacc gcatcgagct gaagggcatc gacttcaagg aggacggcaa catcctgggg
     4261 cacaagctgg agtacaacta caacagccac aacgtctata tcatggccga caagcagaag
     4321 aacggcatca aggtgaactt caagatccgc cacaacatcg aggacggcag cgtgcagctc
     4381 gccgaccact accagcagaa cacccccatc ggcgacggcc ccgtgctgct gcccgacaac
     4441 cactacctga gcacccagtc cgccctgagc aaagacccca acgagaagcg cgatcacatg
     4501 gtccttaagg agttcgtgac cgccgccggg atcactctcg gcatggacga gctgtacaag
     4561 taatgatcta gagtcgagtt aattaagaat tccgcccccc cccctctccc tccccccccc
     4621 taacgttact ggccgaagcc gcttggaata aggccggtgt gcgtttgtct atatgttatt
     4681 ttccaccata ttgccgtctt ttggcaatgt gagggcccgg aaacctggcc ctgtcttctt
     4741 gacgagcatt cctaggggtc tttcccctct cgccaaagga atgcagggtc tgttgaatgt
     4801 cgtgaaggaa gcagttcctc tggaagcttc ttgaagacaa acaacgtctg tagcgaccct
     4861 ttgcaggcag cggaaccccc cacctggcga caggtgcctc tgcggccaaa agccacgtgt
     4921 ataagataca cctgcaaagg cggcacaacc ccagtgccac gttgtgagtt ggatagttgt
     4981 ggaaagagtc aaatggctct cctcaagcgt attcaacaag gggctgaagg atgcccagaa
     5041 ggtaccccat tgtatgggat ctgatctggg gcctcggtgc acatgcttta catgtgttta
     5101 gtcgaggtta aaaaaacgtc taggcccccc gaaccacggg gacgtggttt tcctttgaaa
     5161 aacacgatga taatatggcc acaacctgtt acattgcaca agataaaaat atatcatcac
     5221 gaacagtaaa actgtctgct tacataaaca gtaatacaag gggtgttatg ggatcggcca
     5281 ttgaacaaga tggattgcac gcaggttctc cggccgcttg ggtggagagg ctattcggct
     5341 atgactgggc acaacagaca atcggctgct ctgatgccgc cgtgttccgg ctgtcagcgc
     5401 aggggcgccc ggttcttttt gtcaagaccg acctgtccgg tgccctgaat gaactgcagg
     5461 acgaggcagc gcggctatcg tggctggcca cgacgggcgt tccttgcgca gctgtgctcg
     5521 acgttgtcac tgaagcggga agggactggc tgctattggg cgaagtgccg gggcaggatc
     5581 tcctgtcatc tcaccttgct cctgccgaga aagtatccat catggctgat gcaatgcggc
     5641 ggctgcatac gcttgatccg gctacctgcc cattcgacca ccaagcgaaa catcgcatcg
     5701 agcgagcacg tactcggatg gaagccggtc ttgtcgatca ggatgatctg gacgaagagc
     5761 atcaggggct cgcgccagcc gaactgttcg ccaggctcaa ggcgcgcatg cccgacggcg
     5821 aggatctcgt cgtgacccat ggcgatgcct gcttgccgaa tatcatggtg gaaaatggcc
     5881 gcttttctgg attcatcgac tgtggccggc tgggtgtggc ggaccgctat caggacatag
     5941 cgttggctac ccgtgatatt gctgaagagc ttggcggcga atgggctgac cgcttcctcg
     6001 tgctttacgg tatcgccgct cccgattcgc agcgcatcgc cttctatcgc cttcttgacg
     6061 agttcttctg agtctagaaa gccttgagtg taagggataa agataagcct ttatgtggag
     6121 ttcacatctg gctcagtact aggtaatttt taatgtagtg taattaatgt cagaaaacac
     6181 ctgtcacttc catcatagaa catcagaaaa ctcacaccca aagaaaatta aataaatgtg
     6241 ggaattcttt ttgcctcact cactgtttcc taagcatcag ataatctatg ctaaaaaaaa
     6301 aatgaatata gaaaagctgc ttcttgccat tcaaaatatg ttaaatttct gacaattcct
     6361 aatacaaaaa tgacccgatt aaaagattct gtggccaggc gtggtggctc atgcctgtaa
     6421 tcccagcact ttgggaggcc aaggccggca gatcatttga ggtcaggagt ttgagaccag
     6481 cctggccaat gtggcgaaac cccatcacta ctaaaaatac aaaaattagc caggcatggt
     6541 ggcgggtgcc tgtaatccca gctactcagg aggctgaggc aggaaaaccg tttgacccca
     6601 ggaggcagag gttgcagcaa gccgagatcc caccattgca ttccagcctc gttgacaagg
     6661 acaaaactct gtctcaaaaa aaaaaaaaaa aaaaaaggtt ctggctgggc atagtggctc
     6721 acgcctgtaa tcccagcact ctgggaggcc gaggcgggcg gatcacaagg tcaggagatc
     6781 gagaccatcc tggctaacac agtgaaacct gtctcaacta aaaactatga aaaaattagc
     6841 tgggcctagt ggcgggcacc tgtagtctca gctactcggg aggctgaggc aggagaatgg
     6901 cgtgaaccca ggaggcggag cttgcagtga gccaagatcg caccactgca ctccagcctc
     6961 ggcgacagag caagactcca tctcagaaaa aaaaaaaaaa aaaagattct atgactgtgc
     7021 ctttcatcat ggcgtatac
//
